>Addgene plasmid #161159 | pDONR221-SLC25A33_STOP | depositor full sequence | sequence record 312252 | Full Sequence
CTTTCCTGCGTTATCCCCTGATTCTGTGGATAACCGTATTACCGCCTTTGAGTGAGCTGATACCGCTCGC
CGCAGCCGAACGACCGAGCGCAGCGAGTCAGTGAGCGAGGAAGCGGAAGAGCGCCCAATACGCAAACCGC
CTCTCCCCGCGCGTTGGCCGATTCATTAATGCAGCTGGCACGACAGGTTTCCCGACTGGAAAGCGGGCAG
TGAGCGCAACGCAATTAATACGCGTACCGCTAGCCAGGAAGAGTTTGTAGAAACGCAAAAAGGCCATCCG
TCAGGATGGCCTTCTGCTTAGTTTGATGCCTGGCAGTTTATGGCGGGCGTCCTGCCCGCCACCCTCCGGG
CCGTTGCTTCACAACGTTCAAATCCGCTCCCGGCGGATTTGTCCTACTCAGGAGAGCGTTCACCGACAAA
CAACAGATAAAACGAAAGGCCCAGTCTTCCGACTGAGCCTTTCGTTTTATTTGATGCCTGGCAGTTCCCT
ACTCTCGCGTTAACGCTAGCATGGATGTTTTCCCAGTCACGACGTTGTAAAACGACGGCCAGTCTTAAGC
TCGGGCCCCAAATAATGATTTTATTTTGACTGATAGTGACCTGTTCGTTGCAACACATTGATGAGCAATG
CTTTTTTATAATGCCAACTTTGTACAAAAAAGCAGGCTCCACCATGGCCACCGGCGGCCAGCAGAAGGAG
AACACACTGCTGCACCTGTTCGCAGGAGGATGCGGAGGAACCGTGGGAGCCATCTTTACATGTCCTCTGG
AAGTGATCAAGACCAGGCTGCAGAGCTCCAGGCTGGCCCTGCGGACCGTGTACTATCCACAGGTGCACCT
GGGAACAATCAGCGGAGCAGGAATGGTGCGGCCCACCTCCGTGACACCTGGACTGTTCCAGGTGCTGAAG
TCTATCCTGGAGAAGGAGGGCCCTAAGAGCCTGTTTAGAGGCCTGGGCCCAAACCTGGTGGGAGTGGCAC
CATCCAGGGCCGTGTACTTCGCATGCTATTCTAAGGCCAAGGAGCAGTTCAATGGCATCTTTGTGCCCAA
CAGCAATATCGTGCACATCTTCAGCGCCGGATCCGCCGCCTTTATCACCAACTCCCTGATGAATCCTATC
TGGATGGTGAAGACAAGAATGCAGCTGGAGCAGAAGGTGAGGGGCAGCAAGCAGATGAACACCCTGCAGT
GCGCCAGATACGTGTATCAGACAGAGGGCATCAGAGGCTTCTACAGGGGCCTGACCGCCTCTTATGCCGG
CATCAGCGAGACAATCATCTGTTTTGCCATCTACGAGTCCCTGAAGAAGTATCTGAAGGAGGCACCACTG
GCATCTAGCGCCAACGGAACCGAGAAGAATTCCACATCTTTCTTTGGCCTGATGGCAGCAGCCGCCCTGT
CCAAGGGATGCGCCTCTTGTATCGCCTACCCCCACGAAGTGATCCGGACCAGACTGAGGGAGGAGGGCAC
AAAGTACAAGTCTTTCGTGCAGACCGCAAGGCTGGTGTTTCGGGAGGAGGGCTACCTGGCCTTCTATCGC
GGCCTGTTTGCCCAGCTGATCCGGCAGATCCCCAATACCGCCATCGTGCTGTCCACATACGAGCTGATCG
TGTATCTGCTGGAGGACCGGACACAGTAAGACCCAGCTTTCTTGTACAAAGTTGGCATTATAAGAAAGCA
TTGCTTATCAATTTGTTGCAACGAACAGGTCACTATCAGTCAAAATAAAATCATTATTTGCCATCCAGCT
GATATCCCCTATAGTGAGTCGTATTACATGGTCATAGCTGTTTCCTGGCAGCTCTGGCCCGTGTCTCAAA
ATCTCTGATGTTACATTGCACAAGATAAAATAATATCATCATGAACAATAAAACTGTCTGCTTACATAAA
CAGTAATACAAGGGGTGTTATGAGCCATATTCAACGGGAAACGTCGAGGCCGCGATTAAATTCCAACATG
GATGCTGATTTATATGGGTATAAATGGGCTCGCGATAATGTCGGGCAATCAGGTGCGACAATCTATCGCT
TGTATGGGAAGCCCGATGCGCCAGAGTTGTTTCTGAAACATGGCAAAGGTAGCGTTGCCAATGATGTTAC
AGATGAGATGGTCAGACTAAACTGGCTGACGGAATTTATGCCTCTTCCGACCATCAAGCATTTTATCCGT
ACTCCTGATGATGCATGGTTACTCACCACTGCGATCCCCGGAAAAACAGCATTCCAGGTATTAGAAGAAT
ATCCTGATTCAGGTGAAAATATTGTTGATGCGCTGGCAGTGTTCCTGCGCCGGTTGCATTCGATTCCTGT
TTGTAATTGTCCTTTTAACAGCGATCGCGTATTTCGTCTCGCTCAGGCGCAATCACGAATGAATAACGGT
TTGGTTGATGCGAGTGATTTTGATGACGAGCGTAATGGCTGGCCTGTTGAACAAGTCTGGAAAGAAATGC
ATAAACTTTTGCCATTCTCACCGGATTCAGTCGTCACTCATGGTGATTTCTCACTTGATAACCTTATTTT
TGACGAGGGGAAATTAATAGGTTGTATTGATGTTGGACGAGTCGGAATCGCAGACCGATACCAGGATCTT
GCCATCCTATGGAACTGCCTCGGTGAGTTTTCTCCTTCATTACAGAAACGGCTTTTTCAAAAATATGGTA
TTGATAATCCTGATATGAATAAATTGCAGTTTCATTTGATGCTCGATGAGTTTTTCTAATCAGAATTGGT
TAATTGGTTGTAACACTGGCAGAGCATTACGCTGACTTGACGGGACGGCGCAAGCTCATGACCAAAATCC
CTTAACGTGAGTTACGCGTCGTTCCACTGAGCGTCAGACCCCGTAGAAAAGATCAAAGGATCTTCTTGAG
ATCCTTTTTTTCTGCGCGTAATCTGCTGCTTGCAAACAAAAAAACCACCGCTACCAGCGGTGGTTTGTTT
GCCGGATCAAGAGCTACCAACTCTTTTTCCGAAGGTAACTGGCTTCAGCAGAGCGCAGATACCAAATACT
GTTCTTCTAGTGTAGCCGTAGTTAGGCCACCACTTCAAGAACTCTGTAGCACCGCCTACATACCTCGCTC
TGCTAATCCTGTTACCAGTGGCTGCTGCCAGTGGCGATAAGTCGTGTCTTACCGGGTTGGACTCAAGACG
ATAGTTACCGGATAAGGCGCAGCGGTCGGGCTGAACGGGGGGTTCGTGCACACAGCCCAGCTTGGAGCGA
ACGACCTACACCGAACTGAGATACCTACAGCGTGAGCTATGAGAAAGCGCCACGCTTCCCGAAGGGAGAA
AGGCGGACAGGTATCCGGTAAGCGGCAGGGTCGGAACAGGAGAGCGCACGAGGGAGCTTCCAGGGGGAAA
CGCCTGGTATCTTTATAGTCCTGTCGGGTTTCGCCACCTCTGACTTGAGCGTCGATTTTTGTGATGCTCG
TCAGGGGGGCGGAGCCTATGGAAAAACGCCAGCAACGCGGCCTTTTTACGGTTCCTGGCCTTTTGCTGGC
CTTTTGCTCACATGTT
Features (pLannotate 1.2.2; 10 found; start..end, strand, type, name):
    121..213     +  CDS            lacI (fragment): lac repressor; lacI; The lac repressor binds to the lac operator to inhibit transcription in E. coli. This inhibition can be relieved by adding lactose or isopropyl-β-D-thiogalactopyranoside (IPTG).
    268..295     -  terminator     rrnB T2 terminator: transcription terminator T2 from the E. coli rrnB gene
    427..470     +  terminator     rrnB T1 terminator: Escherichia coli rrnB; transcription terminator T1 from the E. coli rrnB gene
    517..553     -  CDS            lacZα (fragment): LacZα fragment of β-galactosidase; lacZ fragment
    569..668     +  protein_bind   attL1: mutant version of attL; recombination site for the Gateway® LR reaction LR Clonase™
    674..1636    +  CDS            SLC25A33: S2533_HUMAN - Experimental evidence at protein level: Swiss-Prot protein existence level 1. Mitochondrial transporter that imports/exports pyrimidine nucleotides into and from mitochondria (PubMed:25320081). Transports preferentially uracil, thymine, and cytosine (deoxy)nucleoside di- and triphosphates by an antiport mechanism (PubMed:25320081). Also transports guanine but not adenine (deoxy)nucleotides (PubMed:25320081). Is inhibited strongly by pyridoxal 5'-phosphate, 4,7-diphenyl-1,10-phenanthroline, tannic acid, and mercurials (mercury dichloride, mersalyl acid, p-hydroxymercuribenzoate) (
   1641..1740    -  protein_bind   attL2: mutant version of attL; recombination site for the Gateway® LR reaction LR Clonase™
   1758..1776    -  promoter       T7 promoter: promoter for bacteriophage T7 RNA polymerase
   1910..2719    +  CDS            KanR: aminoglycoside phosphotransferase; aph(3')-Ia; confers resistance to kanamycin in bacteria or G418 (Geneticin®) in eukaryotes
   2866..3454    +  rep_origin     ori: high-copy-number ColE1/pMB1/pBR322/pUC origin of replication
