[The description below was written by a language model from this plasmid's Addgene catalogue record and pLannotate feature annotations shown in this document.]
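Description:
pDONR221-SLC25A33_STOP is a Gateway entry clone built on the pDONR221 backbone, carrying a codon-optimized open reading frame for human SLC25A33 (also known as PNC1 or BMSC-MCP). It is propagated in E. coli from a high-copy ColE1/pUC-type origin and selected with kanamycin through an aminoglycoside phosphotransferase (KanR) cassette. Although the catalogue lists the vector type as mammalian expression, the annotated 3.5 kb sequence contains no eukaryotic promoter or polyadenylation signal. The plasmid serves as a shuttle for the ORF rather than as an expression vector in its own right.

The SLC25A33 coding sequence, an insert of about 966 bp, lies between attL1 and attL2 sites, which are the substrates for the LR Clonase reaction that transfers the ORF directionally into any attR-containing destination vector. Upstream of attL1 are the rrnB T1 and T2 transcription terminators, which insulate the insert from read-through transcription in bacteria. Short lacI and lacZα fragments there are backbone remnants. A T7 promoter sits just beyond attL2 and points back toward the insert, and M13 forward and reverse primer sites flank the cassette for sequence verification. SLC25A33 encodes a mitochondrial carrier that exchanges pyrimidine (deoxy)nucleotides across the mitochondrial membrane by an antiport mechanism.

This version retains a stop codon at the end of the ORF, so it suits destination vectors that express the native protein or add an N-terminal tag, but not C-terminal fusions. A companion clone without the stop codon exists for that purpose. The construct belongs to a consortium collection of solute carrier ORFs assembled to support transporter research and drug discovery.
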