Addgene plasmid #161159: pDONR221-SLC25A33_STOP
Purpose: Gateway entry clone with codon-optimized ORF sequence for subcloning into custom expression vectors. Contains a STOP codon at the end of the codon-optimized ORF sequence.
Depositing lab: RESOLUTE Consortium & Giulio Superti-Furga. Depositing organization: CeMM Research Center for Molecular Medicine. Publication: The RESOLUTE consortium: unlocking SLC transporters for drug discovery. Superti-Furga G, Lackner D, Wiedmer T, Ingles-Prieto A, Barbosa B, Girardi E, Goldmann U, Gurtl B, Klavins K, Klimek C, Lindinger S, Lineiro-Retes E, Muller AC, Onstein S, Redinger G, Reil D, Sedlyarov V, Wolf G, Crawford M, Everley R, ... Steppan CM. Nat Rev Drug Discov. 2020 Jul;19(7):429-430. doi: 10.1038/d41573-020-00056-6. PubMed 32265506.
Backbone
  Vector backbone: pDONR221
  Backbone manufacturer: ThermoFisher Scientific
  Backbone size w/o insert (bp): 2550
  Vector type: Mammalian Expression
Growth in bacteria
  Bacterial resistance: Kanamycin, 50 μg/mL
  Growth temperature: 37°C
  Growth strain: NEB Stable
  Copy number: High Copy
Gene/Insert
  Gene/Insert name: SLC25A33 (alt name: MGC4399, BMSC-MCP, PNC1)
  Species: H. sapiens (human)
  Insert size (bp): 966
  Entrez Gene: SLC25A33 (a.k.a. MGC4399, BMSC-MCP)
  Cloning method: Gateway Cloning
  Sequencing primers: 5′ M13-fwd; 3′ M13-rev
Terms and licenses: Academic/Nonprofit Terms; Industry Terms
Depositor comments: This plasmid contains a STOP codon at the end of the codon-optimized ORF. For the version of this plasmid that does not contain a STOP codon, please see Addgene plasmid 131993 For more information on the full Resolute plasmid collection, please see www.addgene.org/depositor-collections/re-solute/. Please provide your feedback on this plasmid to the RESOLUTE consortium by filling out their RESOLUTE repository feedback form: https://forms.office.com/Pages/ResponsePage.aspx?id=0e05yklzmkS7rjFGQL4N7z4feCLQvEJAmVcOCM_u885UN1JJRko0Ukg4TVQwNTZLOUxPQVJWT1NHUCQlQCN0PWcu
How to cite: pDONR221-SLC25A33_STOP was a gift from RESOLUTE Consortium & Giulio Superti-Furga (Addgene plasmid # 161159 ; http://n2t.net/addgene:161159 ; RRID:Addgene_161159)
