>Addgene plasmid #161159 | pDONR221-SLC25A33_STOP | depositor partial sequence | sequence record 312253 | Codon-optimized ORF of SLC25A33
ATGGCCACCGGCGGCCAGCAGAAGGAGAACACACTGCTGCACCTGTTCGCAGGAGGATGCGGAGGAACCG
TGGGAGCCATCTTTACATGTCCTCTGGAAGTGATCAAGACCAGGCTGCAGAGCTCCAGGCTGGCCCTGCG
GACCGTGTACTATCCACAGGTGCACCTGGGAACAATCAGCGGAGCAGGAATGGTGCGGCCCACCTCCGTG
ACACCTGGACTGTTCCAGGTGCTGAAGTCTATCCTGGAGAAGGAGGGCCCTAAGAGCCTGTTTAGAGGCC
TGGGCCCAAACCTGGTGGGAGTGGCACCATCCAGGGCCGTGTACTTCGCATGCTATTCTAAGGCCAAGGA
GCAGTTCAATGGCATCTTTGTGCCCAACAGCAATATCGTGCACATCTTCAGCGCCGGATCCGCCGCCTTT
ATCACCAACTCCCTGATGAATCCTATCTGGATGGTGAAGACAAGAATGCAGCTGGAGCAGAAGGTGAGGG
GCAGCAAGCAGATGAACACCCTGCAGTGCGCCAGATACGTGTATCAGACAGAGGGCATCAGAGGCTTCTA
CAGGGGCCTGACCGCCTCTTATGCCGGCATCAGCGAGACAATCATCTGTTTTGCCATCTACGAGTCCCTG
AAGAAGTATCTGAAGGAGGCACCACTGGCATCTAGCGCCAACGGAACCGAGAAGAATTCCACATCTTTCT
TTGGCCTGATGGCAGCAGCCGCCCTGTCCAAGGGATGCGCCTCTTGTATCGCCTACCCCCACGAAGTGAT
CCGGACCAGACTGAGGGAGGAGGGCACAAAGTACAAGTCTTTCGTGCAGACCGCAAGGCTGGTGTTTCGG
GAGGAGGGCTACCTGGCCTTCTATCGCGGCCTGTTTGCCCAGCTGATCCGGCAGATCCCCAATACCGCCA
TCGTGCTGTCCACATACGAGCTGATCGTGTATCTGCTGGAGGACCGGACACAGTAA
